Addgene plasmid #73670: pRK5-FLAG-Sestrin2-S190W
Purpose: overexpression
Depositing lab: David Sabatini. Depositing organization: Whitehead Institute for Biomedical Research. Publication: Sestrin2 is a leucine sensor for the mTORC1 pathway. Wolfson RL, Chantranupong L, Saxton RA, Shen K, Scaria SM, Cantor JR, Sabatini DM. Science. 2016 Jan 1;351(6268):43-8. doi: 10.1126/science.aab2674. Epub 2015 Oct 8. PubMed 26449471.
Backbone
  Vector backbone: pRK5
  Backbone size w/o insert (bp): 4661
  Total vector size (bp): 6104
  Vector type: Mammalian Expression
Growth in bacteria
  Bacterial resistance: Ampicillin, 100 μg/mL
  Growth temperature: 37°C
  Growth strain: DH5alpha
  Copy number: Unknown
Gene/Insert
  Gene/Insert name: Sesn2
  Species: H. sapiens (human)
  Insert size (bp): 1443
  Mutation: S190W changed serine 190 to tryptophan
  GenBank ID: NM_031459.4 CDS
  Entrez Gene: SESN2 (a.k.a. HI95, SES2, SEST2)
  Promoter: CMV
  Tag / fusion protein: FLAG (N terminal on backbone)
  Cloning method: Restriction Enzyme; 5′ cloning site Sal1 (not destroyed); 3′ cloning site Not1 (not destroyed)
  Sequencing primers: 5′ ATT TAG GTG ACA CTA TAG; 3′ TGT AAC CAT TAT AAG CTG
Terms and licenses: Academic/Nonprofit Terms; Industry Terms: Not Available to Industry
How to cite: pRK5-FLAG-Sestrin2-S190W was a gift from David Sabatini (Addgene plasmid # 73670 ; http://n2t.net/addgene:73670 ; RRID:Addgene_73670)
