[The description below was written by a language model from this plasmid's Addgene catalogue record.]
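Description:
pRK5-FLAG-Sestrin2-S190W is a mammalian expression plasmid built on the pRK5 backbone, with a total size of about 6.1 kb (a 4.66 kb backbone plus a 1,443 bp insert). It is propagated in E. coli under ampicillin selection. The record does not state the copy number, and no feature table is provided, so the origin of replication, polyadenylation signal and other backbone elements are not documented here. No mammalian selection marker is listed, which fits a vector meant mainly for transient transfection, though the record does not say so explicitly.

The payload is the human SESN2 (Sestrin2) coding sequence, cloned between SalI and NotI sites that both remain intact. Transcription is driven by the CMV promoter, a strong constitutive promoter in most mammalian cell lines. A FLAG epitope encoded by the backbone is fused to the N terminus of the protein, allowing detection by immunoblotting and recovery by anti-FLAG immunoprecipitation. The insert carries a single point mutation, S190W, which replaces serine 190 with tryptophan.

The stated purpose is overexpression. The plasmid was deposited with a study identifying Sestrin2 as a leucine sensor for the mTORC1 pathway, so this mutant was presumably made to probe how that residue contributes to Sestrin2 function in amino acid sensing, most likely by comparison with the wild-type FLAG-tagged protein. The record itself does not describe the functional consequence of the S190W substitution.
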