>Addgene plasmid #73670 | pRK5-FLAG-Sestrin2-S190W | depositor partial sequence | sequence record 136398 | insert
ATGATCGTGGCGGACTCCGAGTGCCGCGCAGAGCTCAAGGACTACCTGCGGTTCGCCCCGGGCGGCGTCG
GCGACTCGGGCCCCGGAGAGGAGCAGAGGGAGAGCCGGGCTCGGCGAGGCCCTCGAGGGCCCAGCGCCTT
CATCCCCGTGGAGGAGGTCCTTCGGGAGGGGGCTGAGAGCCTCGAGCAGCACCTGGGGCTGGAGGCACTG
ATGTCCTCTGGGCGAGTAGACAACCTGGCAGTGGTGATGGGCCTGCACCCTGACTACTTTACCAGCTTCT
GGCGCCTGCACTACCTGCTGCTGCACACGGATGGTCCCTTGGCCAGCTCCTGGCGCCACTACATTGCCAT
CATGGCTGCCGCCCGCCATCAGTGTTCTTACCTGGTAGGCTCCCACATGGCCGAGTTTCTGCAGACTGGT
GGTGACCCTGAGTGGCTGCTGGGCCTCCACCGGGCCCCCGAGAAGCTGCGCAAACTCAGCGAGATCAACA
AGTTGCTGGCGCATCGGCCATGGCTCATCACCAAGGAACACATCCAGGCCTTGCTGAAGACCGGCGAGCA
CACTTGGTGGCTGGCCGAGCTCATTCAGGCTCTGGTCCTGCTCACCCACTGCCACTCGCTCTCCTCCTTC
GTGTTTGGCTGTGGCATCCTCCCTGAGGGGGATGCAGATGGCAGCCCTGCCCCCCAGGCACCTACACCCC
CTAGTGAACAGAGCAGCCCCCCAAGCAGGGACCCGTTGAACAACTCTGGGGGCTTTGAGTCTGCCCGCGA
CGTGGAGGCGCTGATGGAGCGCATGCAGCAGCTGCAGGAGAGCCTGCTGCGGGATGAGGGGACGTCCCAG
GAGGAGATGGAGAGCCGCTTTGAGCTGGAGAAGTCAGAGAGCCTGCTGGTGACCCCCTCAGCTGACATCC
TGGAGCCCTCTCCACACCCAGACATGCTGTGCTTTGTGGAAGACCCTACTTTCGGATATGAGGACTTCAC
TCGGAGAGGGGCTCAGGCACCCCCTACCTTCCGGGCCCAGGATTATACCTGGGAAGACCATGGCTACTCG
CTGATCCAGCGGCTTTACCCTGAGGGTGGGCAGCTGCTGGATGAGAAGTTCCAGGCAGCCTATAGCCTCA
CCTACAATACCATCGCCATGCACAGTGGTGTGGACACCTCCGTGCTCCGCAGGGCCATCTGGAACTATAT
CCACTGCGTCTTTGGCATCAGATATGATGACTATGATTATGGGGAGGTGAACCAGCTCCTGGAGCGGAAC
CTCAAGGTCTATATCAAGACAGTGGCCTGCTACCCAGAGAAGACCACCCGAAGAATGTACAACCTCTTCT
GGAGGCACTTCCGCCACTCAGAGAAGGTCCACGTGAACTTGCTGCTCCTGGAGGCGCGCATGCAAGCCGC
TCTGCTGTACGCCCTCCGTGCCATCACCCGCTACATGACCTGA
