>Addgene plasmid #73670 | pRK5-FLAG-Sestrin2-S190W | addgene partial sequence | sequence record 140896 | SP6 5'-ATTTAGGTGACACTATAG-3'
TCCAACTGCACCTCGGTTCTATCGATTGAATTCACCATGGAAATGGACTACAAGGATGACGATGACAAGG
GTGGTGGTGGTGGTGCGTCGACGATGATCGTGGCGGACTCCGAGTGCCGCGCAGAGCTCAAGGACTACCT
GCGGTTCGCCCCGGGCGGCGTCGGCGACTCGGGCCCCGGAGAGGAGCAGAGGGAGAGCCGGGCTCGGCGA
GGCCCTCGAGGGCCCAGCGCCTTCATCCCCGTGGAGGAGGTCCTTCGGGAGGGGGCTGAGAGCCTCGAGC
AGCACCTGGGGCTGGAGGCACTGATGTCCTCTGGGCGAGTAGACAACCTGGCAGTGGTGATGGGCCTGCA
CCCTGACTACTTTACCAGCTTCTGGCGCCTGCACTACCTGCTGCTGCACACGGATGGTCCCTTGGCCAGC
TCCTGGCGCCACTACATTGCCATCATGGCTGCCGCCCGCCATCAGTGTTCTTACCTGGTAGGCTCCCACA
TGGCCGAGTTTCTGCAGACTGGTGGTGACCCTGAGTGGCTGCTGGGCCTCCACCGGGCCCCCGAGAAGCT
GCGCAAACTCAGCGAGATCAACAAGTTGCTGGCGCATCGGCCATGGCTCATCACCAAGGAACACATCCAG
GCCTTGCTGAAGACCGGCGAGCACACTTGGTGGCTGGCCGAGCTCATTCAGGCTCTGGTCCTGCTCACCC
ACTGCCACTCGCTCTCCTCCTTCGTGTTTGGCTGTGGCATCCTCCCTGAGGGGGATGCAGATGGCAGCCC
TGCCCCCCAGGCACCTACACCCCCTAGTGAACAGAGCAGCCCCCCAAGCAGGGACCCGTTGAACAACTCT
GGGGGCTTTGAGTCTGCCCGCGACGTGGAGGCGCTGATGGAGCGCATGCAGCA
