>Addgene plasmid #73670 | pRK5-FLAG-Sestrin2-S190W | addgene partial sequence | sequence record 140900 | SV40pA-R 5'-GAAATTTGTGATGCTATTGC-3'
AGTTGGGCCATGGCGGCCAAGCTGGGGATCCTTACTTACTTAGCGGCCGCTCAGGTCATGTAGCGGGTGA
TGGCACGGAGGGCGTACAGCAGAGCGGCTTGCATGCGCGCCTCCAGGAGCAGCAAGTTCACGTGGACCTT
CTCTGAGTGGCGGAAGTGCCTCCAGAAGAGGTTGTACATTCTTCGGGTGGTCTTCTCTGGGTAGCAGGCC
ACTGTCTTGATATAGACCTTGAGGTTCCGCTCCAGGAGCTGGTTCACCTCCCCATAATCATAGTCATCAT
ATCTGATGCCAAAGACGCAGTGGATATAGTTCCAGATGGCCCTGCGGAGCACGGAGGTGTCCACACCACT
GTGCATGGCGATGGTATTGTAGGTGAGGCTATAGGCTGCCTGGAACTTCTCATCCAGCAGCTGCCCACCC
TCAGGGTAAAGCCGCTGGATCAGCGAGTAGCCATGGTCTTCCCAGGTATAATCCTGGGCCCGGAAGGTAG
GGGGTGCCTGAGCCCCTCTCCGAGTGAAGTCCTCATATCCGAAAGTAGGGTCTTCCACAAAGCACAGCAT
GTCTGGGTGTGGAGAGGGCTCCAGGATGTCAGCTGAGGGGGTCACCAGCAGGCTCTCTGACTTCTCCAGC
TCAAAGCGGCTCTCCATCTCCTCCTGGGACGTCCCCTCATCCCGCAGCAGGCTCTCCTGCAGCTGCTGCA
TGCGCTCCATCAGCGCCTCCACGTCGCGGGCAGACTCAAAGCCCCCAGAGTTGTTCAACGGGTCCCTGCT
TGGGGGGCTGCTCTGTTCACTA
